>Addgene plasmid #160012 | pI1-MTU-DO-G418 | addgene full sequence | sequence record 317075 | Addgene NGS Result
CTGGCCTTTTGCTCACATGTTCTTTCCTGCGTTATCCCCTGATTCTGTGGATAACCGTGCGGCCGCCCCT
TTCAGGCGCGCCGAAAGTGATTGAAGAACCCTCAAACTTGCTGGATATTTCCTTACCCTTGACCTTTAGG
CTTTCAATTTTACCCAACAATTTGTCCAAGACAAATTGCAATCCACTGGATTCAACTGAGACATAACGTT
TACCGTCGTTGATCTTGGTAGGTTTTTCTGCTGTCTCTGTAACAAAATCTGGTACCTTTAATGGAAGTTC
GGCTTGGCCCCAGGCAATTTCATGACCTGCCTTTAGAACACCAGCATCATCCTTTAACACGGCAACAACA
TAAGTGGTATCAGAAGGAATAGTAACAGATTCTTCTGGCTTTAAAGCTGGAACGTCGATTGTCTTTCCCG
TGTCCTTGTCGATAAACAATAAGTGATCTGTCGTAATGAAGTCGTGCTTATTTGTGATTGTTACAGATCC
GTGCGCAATTTTAATATGAACGGGTTCAATAACCTTCTTATACTCTACAAGGCCCGGAGTAGGATTATGC
TCACTGTTACACAAACCATCCATGATGAACACTCCGTCATGAACCTCTTCCTTAAAGTCACCACCATAAG
CATAAGCTTTATGCAACTTACCATCTGCAGTACTAACATCTTCGAATTCAATACCGTGATTTGCCCATTC
CCAGATAAAGCCACCTTGGTAAAACTTCTCCTTGTAGAACAACTCTTGATATTCTTTCAAAGAACCCGGG
CCGTTACCCATTGCATGACCGTACTCACACAAGATCAAAGGCTTTTCAAACTTACCATTTTCATCAGTGT
GGTTCTTCCTCCACCTTTCCATAATTTCAAATGTTGGGTACATGAAACTAAAGATATCTGCACTCAAAGC
GTTCAAGTCACCCTCATAATGCACCAGTCTGGTAGGATCCAATTGCTTAAGAATTCGCATCTAGACTGAT
GAGACGAACGTGAGACCGAAAGTGAAACGTGATTTCATGCGTCATTTTGAACATTTTGTAAATCTTATTT
AATAATGTGTGCGGCAATTCACATTTAATTTATGAATGTTTTCTTAACATCGCGGCAACTCAAGAAACGG
CAGGTTCGGATCTTAGCTACTAGAGAAAGAGGAGAAATACTAGATGCGTAAAGGCGAAGAGCTGTTCACT
GGTGTCGTCCCTATTCTGGTGGAACTGGATGGTGATGTCAACGGTCATAAGTTTTCCGTGCGTGGCGAGG
GTGAAGGTGACGCAACTAATGGTAAACTGACGCTGAAGTTCATCTGTACTACTGGTAAACTGCCGGTTCC
TTGGCCGACTCTGGTAACGACGCTGACTTATGGTGTTCAGTGCTTTGCTCGTTATCCGGACCATATGAAG
CAGCATGACTTCTTCAAGTCCGCCATGCCGGAAGGCTATGTGCAGGAACGCACGATTTCCTTTAAGGATG
ACGGCACGTACAAAACGCGTGCGGAAGTGAAATTTGAAGGCGATACCCTGGTAAACCGCATTGAGCTGAA
AGGCATTGACTTTAAAGAGGACGGCAATATCCTGGGCCATAAGCTGGAATACAATTTTAACAGCCACAAT
GTTTACATCACCGCCGATAAACAAAAAAATGGCATTAAAGCGAATTTTAAAATTCGCCACAACGTGGAGG
ATGGCAGCGTGCAGCTGGCTGATCACTACCAGCAAAACACTCCAATCGGTGATGGTCCTGTTCTGCTGCC
AGACAATCACTATCTGAGCACGCAAAGCGTTCTGTCTAAAGATCCGAACGAGAAACGCGATCATATGGTT
CTGCTGGAGTTCGTAACCGCAGCGGGCATCACGCATGGTATGGATGAACTGTACAAATGACCAGGCATCA
AATAAAACGAAAGGCTCAGTCGAAAGACTGGGCCTTTCGTTTTATCTGTTGTTTGTCGGTGAACGCTCTC
TACTAGAGTCACACTGGCTCACCTTCGGGTGGGCCTTTCTGCGTTTATAGGTCTCAGCTGGAAATCTGCT
CGTCAGTGGTGCTCACACTGACGAATCATGTACAGATCATACCGATGACTGCCTGGCGACTCACAACTAA
GCAAGACAGCCGGAACCAGCGCCGGCGAACACCACTGCATATATGGCATATCACAACAGTCCACGTCTCA
AGCAGTTACAGAGATGTTACGAACCACTAGTGCACTGCAGTACAGTTTAGCTTGCCTCGTCCCCGCCGGG
TCACCCGGCCAGCGACATGGAGGCCCAGAATACCCTCCTTGACAGTCTTGACGTGCGCAGCTCAGGGGCA
TGATGTGACTGTCGCCCGTACATTTAGCCCATACATCCCCATGTATAATCATTTGCATCCATACATTTTG
ATGGCCGCACGGCGCGAAGCAAAAATTACGGCTCCTCGCTCCAGACCTGCGAGCAGGGAAACGCTCCCCT
CACAGACGCGTTGAATTGTCCCCACGCCGCGCCCCTGTAGAGAAATATAAAAGGTTAGGATTTGCCACTG
AGGTTCTTCTTTCATATACTTCCTTTTAAAATCTTGCTAGGATACAGTTCTCACATCACATCCGAACATA
AACAAAAATGGGTAAGGAAAAGACTCACGTTTCGAGGCCGCGATTAAATTCCAACATGGATGCTGATTTA
TATGGGTATAAATGGGCTCGCGATAATGTCGGGCAATCAGGTGCGACAATCTATCGATTGTATGGGAAGC
CCGATGCGCCAGAGTTGTTTCTGAAACATGGCAAAGGTAGCGTTGCCAATGATGTTACAGATGAGATGGT
CAGACTAAACTGGCTGACGGAATTTATGCCTCTTCCGACCATCAAGCATTTTATCCGTACTCCTGATGAT
GCATGGTTACTCACCACTGCGATCCCCGGCAAAACAGCATTCCAGGTATTAGAAGAATATCCTGATTCAG
GTGAAAATATTGTTGATGCGCTGGCAGTGTTCCTGCGCCGGTTGCATTCGATTCCTGTTTGTAATTGTCC
TTTTAACAGCGATCGCGTATTTCGTCTGGCTCAGGCGCAATCACGAATGAATAACGGTTTGGTTGATGCG
AGTGATTTTGATGACGAGCGTAATGGCTGGCCTGTTGAACAAGTCTGGAAAGAAATGCATAAGCTTTTGC
CATTCTCACCGGATTCAGTCGTCACTCATGGTGATTTCTCACTTGATAACCTTATTTTTGACGAGGGGAA
ATTAATAGGTTGTATTGATGTTGGACGAGTCGGAATCGCAGACCGATACCAGGATCTTGCCATCCTATGG
AACTGCCTCGGTGAGTTTTCTCCTTCATTACAGAAACGGCTTTTTCAAAAATATGGTATTGATAATCCTG
ATATGAATAAATTGCAGTTTCATTTGATGCTCGATGAGTTTTTCTAAAGTAACTGACAATAAAAAGATTC
TTGTTTTCAAGAACTTGTCATTTGTATAGTTTTTTTATATTGTAGTTGTTCTATTTTAATCAAATGTTAG
CGTGATTTATATTTTTTTTCGCCTCGACATCATCTGCCCAGATGCGAAGTTAAGTGCGCAGAAAGTAATA
TCATGCGTCAATCGTATGTGAATGCTGGTCGCTATACTGGAGTTGCTTAATTAGCTTGTACATGGCTTTG
TGGTTTCTGCCATAACAAGCTTCGTTACCCAAGGACCAGATAATAATCGAAGGATGATTGACATCTCTTA
GGACAAGTTGGGAAGCTCTGTCTAAGTACGCGACCTCGTACTCTGGATTATCTGATAAGTAATGGGCATT
AACATCGTAGAGTTTATTTTTGGTATCTGGATATTCAGCCTCCAAGTTCGTATGACGATTAAATGGCTCT
TGAACACCGTGAGTTTCAAGATCTGCCTCATCAATGACCCAGAAGCCTAGTTTATCGAAGAGGTCATACA
CCTTAGGATGGTTTGGATAATGCGAGTTACGAACAGCATTGATGTTAAACTTCTTCATTAGAATCAAGTC
TCTAACAACAAAATCTAATGGCACAGCTCTACCGAACCTTGGATGGTGATCATGCCTGTTGACACCTCTA
AAGAGAATGTCTTTGCCATTAACAGTAATGTTACCGTCCTTCAACTCCACTTGTCTGAAACCAACATGGT
GCTTAATAGATTGAATCACACTGCCATCAGATCCAATTAAATCCAACTGGTACTTGTACAAAGTAGGATT
TTCTGCGGTCCAATGTTCTGGGGCCTTGACGTTGATCTTGAAAGCTGTTTCTTCGTCCTTTTTGGTCGAA
AAGGAAATAAATTCTTTAGTTGAAAACGTCGTGTTCCCATTCTCCTCGTTCAACAAAGAGCTTGCATCGT
AAACTTTAGATCCATCTTCAGGTTCGTAAAGTGTGAAATTGATGTGATCATAAGAAGAACCCTGGACATC
AACTTTCACAGAAAGCTCTGCATCCTGATACTGAGAGTCCACAAAAGTTGTAGTGACCCTAACGTCTTCA
ATATGGGCCTTCGGCGCGCCTCAGCCGAGCGGCCGCGTGTTACAACCAATTAACCAATTCTGATTAGAAA
AACTCATCGAGCATCAAATGAAACTGCAATTTATTCATATCAGGATTATCAATACCATATTTTTGAAAAA
GCCGTTTCTGTAATGAAGGAGAAAACTCACCGAGGCAGTTCCATAGGATGGCAAGATCCTGGTATCGGTC
TGCGATTCCGACTCGTCCAACATCAATACAACCTATTAATTTCCCCTCGTCAAAAATAAGGTTATCAAGT
GAGAAATCACCATGAGTGACGACTGAATCCGGTGAGAATGGCAAAAGCTTATGCATTTCTTTCCAGACTT
GTTCAACAGGCCAGCCATTACGCTCGTCATCAAAATCACTCGCATCAACCAAACCGTTATTCATTCGTGA
TTGCGCCTGAGCGAGGCGAAATACGCGATCGCTGTTAAAAGGACAATTACAAACAGGAATCGAATGCAAC
CGGCGCAGGAACACTGCCAGCGCATCAACAATATTTTCACCTGAATCAGGATATTCTTCTAATACCTGGA
ATGCTGTTTTCCCGGGGATCGCAGTGGTGAGTAACCATGCATCATCAGGAGTACGGATAAAATGCTTGAT
GGTCGGAAGAGGCATAAATTCCGTCAGCCAGTTTAGTCTGACCATCTCATCTGTAACATCATTGGCAACG
CTACCTTTGCCATGTTTCAGAAACAACTCTGGCGCATCGGGCTTCCCATACAATCGATAGATTGTCGCAC
CTGATTGCCCGACATTATCGCGAGCCCATTTATACCCATATAAATCAGCATCCATGTTGGAATTTAATCG
CGGCCTGGAGCAAGACGTTTCCCGTTGAATATGGCTCATAACACCCCTTGTATTACTGTTTATGTAAGCA
GACAGTTTTATTGTTCATGATGATATATTTTTATCTTGTGCAATGTAACATCAGAGATTTTGAGACACAA
CGTGGCTTTGTTGAATAAATCGAACTTTTGCTGAGTTGAAGGATCAGTCATGACCAAAATCCCTTAACGT
GAGTTTTCGTTCCACTGAGCGTCAGACCCCGTAGAAAAGATCAAAGGATCTTCTTGAGATCCTTTTTTTC
TGCGCGTAATCTGCTGCTTGCAAACAAAAAAACCACCGCTACCAGCGGTGGTTTGTTTGCCGGATCAAGA
GCTACCAACTCTTTTTCCGAAGGTAACTGGCTTCAGCAGAGCGCAGATACCAAATACTGTTCTTCTAGTG
TAGCCGTAGTTAGGCCACCACTTCAAGAACTCTGTAGCACCGCCTACATACCTCGCTCTGCTAATCCTGT
TACCAGTGGCTGCTGCCAGTGGCGATAAGTCGTGTCTTACCGGGTTGGACTCAAGACGATAGTTACCGGA
TAAGGCGCAGCGGTCGGGCTGAACGGGGGGTTCGTGCACACAGCCCAGCTTGGAGCGAACGACCTACACC
GAACTGAGATACCTACAGCGTGAGCTATGAGAAAGCGCCACGCTTCCCGAAGGGAGAAAGGCGGACAGGT
ATCCGGTAAGCGGCAGGGTCGGAACAGGAGAGCGCACGAGGGAGCTTCCAGGGGGAAACGCCTGGTATCT
TTATAGTCCTGTCGGGTTTCGCCACCTCTGACTTGAGCGTCGATTTTTGTGATGCTCGTCAGGGGGGCGG
AGCCTATGGAAAAACGCCAGCAACGCGGCCTTTTTACGGTTCCTGGCCTTTTG
Features (pLannotate 1.2.2; 10 found; start..end, strand, type, name):
      7..58      +  rep_origin     RSF ori (fragment): Plasmids containing the RSF 1030 origin of replication can be propagated in E. coli cells that contain additional plasmids with compatible origins.
     74..967     -  CDS            LAC4 (fragment): BGAL_KLULA - Experimental evidence at protein level: Swiss-Prot protein existence level 1. From Kluyveromyces lactis (strain ATCC 8585 / CBS 2359 / DSM 70799 / NBRC 1267 / NRRL Y-1140 / WM37) (Yeast) (Candida sphaerica).
   1164..1877    +  CDS            superfolder GFP: GFP variant that folds robustly even when fused to poorly folded proteins (Pédelacq et al., 2006)
   1889..1960    +  terminator     rrnB T1 terminator: transcription terminator T1 from the E. coli rrnB gene
   1976..2003    +  terminator     T7Te terminator: phage T7 early transcription terminator
   2254..3609    +  gene           kanMX: yeast selectable marker conferring kanamycin resistance (Wach et al., 1994)
   3412..3609    +  terminator     TEF terminator: Ashbya gossypii TEF terminator
   3610..4491    -  CDS            LAC4 (fragment): BGAL_KLULA - Experimental evidence at protein level: Swiss-Prot protein existence level 1. From Kluyveromyces lactis (strain ATCC 8585 / CBS 2359 / DSM 70799 / NBRC 1267 / NRRL Y-1140 / WM37) (Yeast) (Candida sphaerica).
   4544..5359    -  CDS            KanR: aminoglycoside phosphotransferase; aph(3')-Ia; confers resistance to kanamycin in bacteria or G418 (Geneticin®) in eukaryotes
   5584..6172    +  rep_origin     ori: high-copy-number ColE1/pMB1/pBR322/pUC origin of replication
