[The description below was written by a language model from this plasmid's Addgene catalogue record and pLannotate feature annotations shown in this document.]
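Description:
pI1-MTU-DO-G418 is an empty integrative backbone for the yeast Kluyveromyces marxianus, assembled from MoClo Yeast Toolkit parts together with the depositing lab's own yeast homology arms. It is maintained in E. coli as a high-copy plasmid through a ColE1/pUC-type origin and selected with kanamycin via a bacterial aminoglycoside phosphotransferase (KanR) gene. A short fragment annotated as RSF origin is also detected, but it is too small to be a functional replicon. No yeast replication origin is annotated, consistent with a vector that must integrate into the chromosome to persist.

The yeast-directed portion is bounded by two fragments of roughly 0.9 kb each that match the beta-galactosidase gene LAC4. The annotation tool matched them to the K. lactis protein, while the record states that they target the K. marxianus LAC4 locus. These serve as homology arms for recombination into that site. Between them sit a superfolder GFP coding sequence followed by the bacterial rrnB T1 and T7Te terminators, and a kanMX cassette ending in the Ashbya gossypii TEF terminator, which provides G418 selection of yeast integrants. The GFP unit with bacterial terminators resembles the dropout placeholder used in Yeast Toolkit vectors, which is replaced by assembled transcription units so that correct clones can be screened by loss of fluorescence. The "DO" in the name fits this reading, although the record does not state it. No promoter is listed for a cargo gene, as expected for an empty backbone.

The catalogue lists a backbone size of 5190 bp, whereas the sequenced record is 6213 nt, and the record does not explain the difference. The vector comes from work engineering K. marxianus as a chassis for producing aromatic compounds.
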