Addgene plasmid #160012: pI1-MTU-DO-G418
Purpose: (Empty Backbone) Integrative vector for K. marxianus, targeting the LAC4 locus. G418 selection.
Depositing lab: John Morrissey. Depositing organization: University College Cork. Publication: Rational engineering of Kluyveromyces marxianus to create a chassis for the production of aromatic products. Rajkumar AS, Morrissey JP. Microb Cell Fact. 2020 Nov 11;19(1):207. doi: 10.1186/s12934-020-01461-7. PubMed 33176787.
Backbone
  Vector backbone: Constructed from MoClo Yeast Toolkit (Kit # 1000000061) and own yeast homology arms (Addgene plasmids 125030 and 125063)
  Backbone manufacturer: Partially Addgene
  Backbone size (bp): 5190
  Vector type: Yeast Expression ; Kluyveromyces marxianus
  Promoter: n/a
  Selectable markers: Neomycin (select with G418)
Growth in bacteria
  Bacterial resistance: Kanamycin, 50 μg/mL
  Growth temperature: 37°C
  Growth strain: DH5alpha
  Copy number: High Copy
Gene/Insert
  Sequencing primers: 5′ tttgctggccttttgctc; 3′ tattctgggcctccatgtc
Terms and licenses: Academic/Nonprofit Terms; Industry Terms: Not Available to Industry
How to cite: pI1-MTU-DO-G418 was a gift from John Morrissey (Addgene plasmid # 160012 ; http://n2t.net/addgene:160012 ; RRID:Addgene_160012)
